>Addgene plasmid #66428 | MC2R-Tango | depositor partial sequence | sequence record 113469 | empty Tango
GACGGATCGGGAGATCTCCCGATCCCCTATGGTGCACTCTCAGTACAATCTGCTCTGATGCCGCATAGTT
AAGCCAGTATCTGCTCCCTGCTTGTGTGTTGGAGGTCGCTGAGTAGTGCGCGAGCAAAATTTAAGCTACA
ACAAGGCAAGGCTTGACCGACAATTGCATGAAGAATCTGCTTAGGGTTAGGCGTTTTGCGCTGCTTCGCG
ATGTACGGGCCAGATATACGCGTTGACATTGATTATTGACTAGTTATTAATAGTAATCAATTACGGGGTC
ATTAGTTCATAGCCCATATATGGAGTTCCGCGTTACATAACTTACGGTAAATGGCCCGCCTGGCTGACCG
CCCAACGACCCCCGCCCATTGACGTCAATAATGACGTATGTTCCCATAGTAACGCCAATAGGGACTTTCC
ATTGACGTCAATGGGTGGAGTATTTACGGTAAACTGCCCACTTGGCAGTACATCAAGTGTATCATATGCC
AAGTACGCCCCCTATTGACGTCAATGACGGTAAATGGCCCGCCTGGCATTATGCCCAGTACATGACCTTA
TGGGACTTTCCTACTTGGCAGTACATCTACGTATTAGTCATCGCTATTACCATGGTGATGCGGTTTTGGC
AGTACATCAATGGGCGTGGATAGCGGTTTGACTCACGGGGATTTCCAAGTCTCCACCCCATTGACGTCAA
TGGGAGTTTGTTTTGGCACCAAAATCAACGGGACTTTCCAAAATGTCGTAACAACTCCGCCCCATTGACG
CAAATGGGCGGTAGGCGTGTACGGTGGGAGGTCTATATAAGCAGAGCTCTCTGGCTAACTAGAGAACCCA
CTGCTTACTGGCTTATCGAAATTAATACGACTCACTATAGGGAGACCCAAGCTGGCTAGCGTTTAAACTT
AAGCTTGGTACCGAGCTCGGATCCACTAGTCCAGTGTGGTGGAATTCTGCAGATATCCAGCACAGTGGCG
GCCGCGCCACCATGAAGACGATCATCGCCCTGAGCTACATCTTCTGCCTGGTATTCGCCGACTACAAGGA
CGATGATGACGCCAGCATCGATACCGGTGGACGCACCCCACCCAGCCTGGGTCCCCAAGATGAGTCCTGC
ACCACCGCCAGCTCCTCCCTGGCCAAGGACACTTCATCGACCGGTGAGAACCTGTACTTCCAGCTAAGAT
TAGATAAAAGTAAAGTGATTAACAGCGCATTAGAGCTGCTTAATGAGGTCGGAATCGAAGGTTTAACAAC
CCGTAAACTCGCCCAGAAGCTAGGTGTAGAGCAGCCTACATTGTATTGGCATGTAAAAAATAAGCGGGCT
TTGCTCGACGCCTTAGCCATTGAGATGTTAGATAGGCACCATACTCACTTTTGCCCTTTAGAAGGGGAAA
GCTGGCAAGATTTTTTACGTAATAACGCTAAAAGTTTTAGATGTGCTTTACTAAGTCATCGCGATGGAGC
AAAAGTACATTTAGGTACACGGCCTACAGAAAAACAGTATGAAACTCTCGAAAATCAATTAGCCTTTTTA
TGCCAACAAGGTTTTTCACTAGAGAATGCATTATATGCACTCAGCGCTGTGGGGCATTTTACTTTAGGTT
GCGTATTGGAAGATCAAGAGCATCAAGTCGCTAAAGAAGAAAGGGAAACACCTACTACTGATAGTATGCC
GCCATTATTACGACAAGCTATCGAATTATTTGATCACCAAGGTGCAGAGCCAGCCTTCTTATTCGGCCTT
GAATTGATCATATGCGGATTAGAAAAACAACTTAAATGTGAAAGTGGGTCCGCGTACAGCCGCGCGCGTA
CGAAAAACAATTACGGGTCTACCATCGAGGGCCTGCTCGATCTCCCGGACGACGACGCCCCCGAAGAGGC
GGGGCTGGCGGCTCCGCGCCTGTCCTTTCTCCCCGCGGGACACACGCGCAGACTGTCGACGGCCCCCCCG
ACCGATGTCAGCCTGGGGGACGAGCTCCACTTAGACGGCGAGGACGTGGCGATGGCGCATGCCGACGCGC
TAGACGATTTCGATCTGGACATGTTGGGGGACGGGGATTCCCCGGGTCCGGGATTTACCCCCCACGACTC
CGCCCCCTACGGCGCTCTGGATATGGCCGACTTCGAGTTTGAGCAGATGTTTACCGATGCCCTTGGAATT
GACGAGTACGGTGGGTAGCTCGAGTCTAGAGGGCCCGTTTAAACCCGCTGATCAGCCTCGACTGTGCCTT
CTAGTTGCCAGCCATCTGTTGTTTGCCCCTCCCCCGTGCCTTCCTTGACCCTGGAAGGTGCCACTCCCAC
TGTCCTTTCCTAATAAAATGAGGAAATTGCATCGCATTGTCTGAGTAGGTGTCATTCTATTCTGGGGGGT
GGGGTGGGGCAGGACAGCAAGGGGGAGGATTGGGAAGACAATAGCAGGCATGCTGGGGATGCGGTGGGCT
CTATGGCTTCTGAGGCGGAAAGAACCAGCTGGGGCTCTAGGGGGTATCCCC
[124 nt withheld, positions 2502-2625]
C
[91 nt withheld, positions 2627-2717]
A
[49 nt withheld, positions 2719-2767]
CCTTTGACGTTGGAGTCCACGTTCTTT
[37 nt withheld, positions 2795-2831]
ACCCTATCTCGGTCTATTCTTTTGATTTATAAGGGATTTTGCCGATTTCGGCCTATTGGTTAAAAAATGA
GCTGATTTAACAAAAATTTAACGCGAATTAATTCTGTGGAATGTGTGTCAGTTAGGGTGTGGAAAGTCCC
CAGGCTCCCCAGCAGGCAGAAGTATGCAAAGCATGCATCTCAATTAGTCAGCAACCAGGTGTGGAAAGTC
CCCAGGCTCCCCAGCAGGCAGAAGTATGCAAAGCATGCATCTCAATTAGTCAGCAACCATAGTCCCGCCC
CTAACTCCGCCCATCCCGCCCCTAACTCCGCCCAGTTCCGCCCATTCTCCGCCCCATGGCTGACTAATTT
TTTTTATTTATGCAGAGGCCGAGGCCGCCTCTGCCTCTGAGCTATTCCAGAAGTAGTGAGGAGGCTTTTT
TGGAGGCCTAGGCTTTTGCAAAAAGCTCCCGGGAGCTTGTATATCCATTTTCGGATCTGATCAAGAGACA
GGATGAGGATCGTTTCGCATGATTGAACAAGATGGATTGCACGCAGGTTCTCCGGCCGCTTGGGTGGAGA
GGCTATTCGGCTATGACTGGGCACAACAGACAATCGGCTGCTCTGATGCCGCCGTGTTCCGGCTGTCAGC
GCAGGGGCGCCCGGTTCTTTTTGTCAAGACCGACCTGTCCGGTGCCCTGAATGAACTGCAGGACGAGGCA
GCGCGGCTATCGTGGCTGGCCACGACGGGCGTTCCTTGCGCAGCTGTGCTCGACGTTGTCACTGAAGCGG
GAAGGGACTGGCTGCTATTGGGCGAAGTGCCGGGGCAGGATCTCCTGTCATCTCACCTTGCTCCTGCCGA
GAAAGTATCCATCATGGCTGATGCAATGCGGCGGCTGCATACGCTTGATCCGGCTACCTGCCCATTCGAC
CACCAAGCGAAACATCGCATCGAGCGAGCACGTACTCGGATGGAAGCCGGTCTTGTCGATCAGGATGATC
TGGACGAAGAGCATCAGGGGCTCGCGCCAGCCGAACTGTTCGCCAGGCTCAAGGCGCGCATGCCCGACGG
CGAGGATCTCGTCGTGACCCATGGCGATGCCTGCTTGCCGAATATCATGGTGGAAAATGGCCGCTTTTCT
GGATTCATCGACTGTGGCCGGCTGGGTGTGGCGGACCGCTATCAGGACATAGCGTTGGCTACCCGTGATA
TTGCTGAAGAGCTTGGCGGCGAATGGGCTGACCGCTTCCTCGTGCTTTACGGTATCGCCGCTCCCGATTC
GCAGCGCATCGCCTTCTATCGCCTTCTTGACGAGTTCTTCTGAGCGGGACTCTGGGGTTCGAAATGACCG
ACCAAGCGACGCCCAACCTGCCATCACGAGATTTCGATTCCACCGCCGCCTTCTATGAAAGGTTGGGCTT
CGGAATCGTTTTCCGGGACGCCGGCTGGATGATCCTCCAGCGCGGGGATCTCATGCTGGAGTTCTTCGCC
CACCCCAACTTGTTTATTGCAGCTTATAATGGTTACAAATAAAGCAATAGCATCACAAATTTCACAAATA
AAGCATTTTTTTCACTGCATTCTAGTTGTGGTTTGTCCAAACTCATCAATGTATCTTATCATGTCTGTAT
ACCGTCGACCTCTAGCTAGAGCTTGGCGTAATCATGGTCATAGCTGTTTCCTGTGTGAAATTGTTATCCG
CTCACAATTCCACACAACATACGAGCCGGAAGCATAAAGTGTAAAGCCTGGGGTGCCTAATGAGTGAGCT
AACTCACATTAATTGCGTTGCGCTCACTGCCCGCTTTCCAGTCGGGAAACCTGTCGTGCCAGCTGCATTA
ATGAATCGGCCAACGCGCGGGGAGAGGCGGTTTGCGTATTGGGCGCTCTTCCGCTTCCTCGCTCACTGAC
TCGCTGCGCTCGGTCGTTCGGCTGCGGCGAGCGGTATCAGCTCACTCAAAGGCGGTAATACGGTTATCCA
CAGAATCAGGGGATAACGCAGGAAAGAACATGTGAGCAAAAGGCCAGCAAAAGGCCAGGAACCGTAAAAA
GGCCGCGTTGCTGGCGTTTTTCCATAGGCTCCGCCCCCCTGACGAGCATCACAAAAATCGACGCTCAAGT
CAGAGGTGGCGAAACCCGACAGGACTATAAAGATACCAGGCGTTTCCCCCTGGAAGCTCCCTCGTGCGCT
CTCCTGTTCCGACCCTGCCGCTTACCGGATACCTGTCCGCCTTTCTCCCTTCGGGAAGCGTGGCGCTTTC
TCATAGCTCACGCTGTAGGTATCTCAGTTCGGTGTAGGTCGTTCGCTCCAAGCTGGGCTGTGTGCACGAA
CCCCCCGTTCAGCCCGACCGCTGCGCCTTATCCGGTAACTATCGTCTTGAGTCCAACCCGGTAAGACACG
ACTTATCGCCACTGGCAGCAGCCACTGGTAACAGGATTAGCAGAGCGAGGTATGTAGGCGGTGCTACAGA
GTTCTTGAAGTGGTGGCCTAACTACGGCTACACTAGAAGAACAGTATTTGGTATCTGCGCTCTGCTGAAG
CCAGTTACCTTCGGAAAAAGAGTTGGTAGCTCTTGATCCGGCAAACAAACCACCGCTGGTAGCGGTTTTT
TTGTTTGCAAGCAGCAGATTACGCGCAGAAAAAAAGGATCTCAAGAAGATCCTTTGATCTTTTCTACGGG
GTCTGACGCTCAGTGGAACGAAAACTCACGTTAAGGGATTTTGGTCATGAGATTATCAAAAAGGATCTTC
ACCTAGATCCTTTTAAATTAAAAATGAAGTTTTAAATCAATCTAAAGTATATATGAGTAAACTTGGTCTG
ACAGTTACCAATGCTTAATCAGTGAGGCACCTATCTCAGCGATCTGTCTATTTCGTTCATCCATAGTTGC
CTGACTCCCCGTCGTGTAGATAACTACGATACGGGAGGGCTTACCATCTGGCCCCAGTGCTGCAATGATA
CCGCGAGACCCACGCTCACCGGCTCCAGATTTATCAGCAATAAACCAGCCAGCCGGAAGGGCCGAGCGCA
GAAGTGGTCCTGCAACTTTATCCGCCTCCATCCAGTCTATTAATTGTTGCCGGGAAGCTAGAGTAAGTAG
TTCGCCAGTTAATAGTTTGCGCAACGTTGTTGCCATTGCTACAGGCATCGTGGTGTCACGCTCGTCGTTT
GGTATGGCTTCATTCAGCTCCGGTTCCCAACGATCAAGGCGAGTTACATGATCCCCCATGTTGTGCAAAA
AAGCGGTTAGCTCCTTCGGTCCTCCGATCGTTGTCAGAAGTAAGTTGGCCGCAGTGTTATCACTCATGGT
TATGGCAGCACTGCATAATTCTCTTACTGTCATGCCATCCGTAAGATGCTTTTCTGTGACTGGTGAGTAC
TCAACCAAGTCATTCTGAGAATAGTGTATGCGGCGACCGAGTTGCTCTTGCCCGGCGTCAATACGGGATA
ATACCGCGCCACATAGCAGAACTTTAAAAGTGCTCATCATTGGAAAACGTTCTTCGGGGCGAAAACTCTC
AAGGATCTTACCGCTGTTGAGATCCAGTTCGATGTAACCCACTCGTGCACCCAACTGATCTTCAGCATCT
TTTACTTTCACCAGCGTTTCTGGGTGAGCAAAAACAGGAAGGCAAAATGCCGCAAAAAAGGGAATAAGGG
CGACACGGAAATGTTGAATACTCATACTCTTCCTTTTTCAATATTATTGAAGCATTTATCAGGGTTATTG
TCTCATGAGCGGATACATATTTGAATGTATTTAGAAAAATAAACAAATAGGGGTTCCGCGCACATTTCCC
CGAAAAGTGCCACCTGACGTC
