>Addgene plasmid #66428 | MC2R-Tango | depositor partial sequence | sequence record 113470 | MC2R
ATGAAGCATATCATCAATTCCTATGAGAATATCAATAACACGGCCAGGAACAATAGCGACTGTCCCAGGG
TAGTTCTGCCTGAAGAGATATTCTTCACCATATCCATAGTGGGCGTACTGGAAAACCTCATCGTTTTGCT
GGCGGTCTTTAAGAATAAGAACCTGCAGGCTCCAATGTACTTTTTTATTTGCTCCCTGGCCATTAGCGAT
ATGCTGGGGAGCCTCTATAAGATCCTGGAGAACATCCTTATAATTTTGCGGAACATGGGTTACCTCAAAC
CTCGCGGATCTTTCGAAACCACCGCCGATGATATCATAGACTCCCTGTTTGTCCTGTCCTTGCTGGGCTC
AATTTTCAGCCTGAGCGTTATTGCCGCCGACCGCTACATTACAATCTTCCACGCCCTTCGCTATCACTCC
ATCGTGACTATGAGACGGACAGTTGTGGTACTCACGGTCATTTGGACTTTTTGTACCGGCACTGGAATCA
CCATGGTCATCTTCAGTCACCACGTCCCAACGGTTATTACGTTCACATCCCTGTTCCCTCTGATGCTGGT
CTTCATTCTCTGTCTGTACGTACACATGTTCCTGCTCGCCCGGTCCCATACCAGGAAGATATCCACGTTG
CCCCGAGCTAACATGAAGGGAGCCATCACCCTTACCATTCTGCTGGGTGTCTTCATCTTTTGCTGGGCTC
CCTTTGTGCTCCACGTGCTGTTGATGACCTTCTGTCCGTCAAATCCATACTGTGCTTGTTATATGTCACT
GTTCCAGGTGAATGGAATGCTTATCATGTGTAACGCAGTGATAGATCCATTTATATACGCTTTTCGAAGC
CCCGAACTGAGAGATGCTTTTAAGAAAATGATATTCTGCAGTAGGTATTGG
