>Addgene plasmid #66428 | MC2R-Tango | addgene partial sequence | sequence record 120320 | CMV-F 5'-CGCAAATGGGCGGTAGGCGTG-3'
GCTCTCTGGCTAACTAGAGAACCCACTGCTTACTGGCTTATCGAAATTAATACGACTCACTATAGGGAGA
CCCAAGCTGGCTAGCGTTTAAACTTAAGCTTGGTACCGAGCTCGGATCCACTAGTCCAGTGTGGTGGAAT
TCTGCAGATATCCAGCACAGTGGCGGCCGCGCCACCATGAAGACGATCATCGCCCTGAGCTACATCTTCT
GCCTGGTATTCGCCGACTACAAGGACGATGATGACGCCAGCATCGATATGAAGCATATCATCAATTCCTA
TGAGAATATCAATAACACGGCCAGGAACAATAGCGACTGTCCCAGGGTAGTTCTGCCTGAAGAGATATTC
TTCACCATATCCATAGTGGGCGTACTGGAAAACCTCATCGTTTTGCTGGCGGTCTTTAAGAATAAGAACC
TGCAGGCTCCAATGTACTTTTTTATTTGCTCCCTGGCCATTAGCGATATGCTGGGGAGCCTCTATAAGAT
CCTGGAGAACATCCTTATAATTTTGCGGAACATGGGTTACCTCAAACCTCGCGGATCTTTCGAAACCACC
GCCGATGATATCATAGACTCCCTGTTTGTCCTGTCCTTGCTGGGCTCAATTTTCAGCCTGAGCGTTATTG
CCGCCGACCGCTACATTACAATCTTCCACGCCCTTCGCTATCACTCCATCGTGACTATGAGACGGACAGT
TGTGGTACTCACGGTCATTTGGACTTTTTGTACCGGCACTGGAATCACCATGGTCATCTTCAGTCACCAC
GTCCCAACGGTTATTACGTTCACATCCCTGTTCCCTCTGATGCTGGTCTTCATTCTCTGTCTGTACGTAC
ACATGTTCCTGCTCGCCCGGTCCCATACCAGGAAGATATCCACGTTGCCCCGAGCTAACATGAAGGGAGC
CATCACCCTTACCATTCTGCTGGGTGTCTTCATCTTTTGCTGGGCTCCCTTTGTGCTCCACGTGCTGTTG
ATGACCTTC
