>Addgene plasmid #66428 | MC2R-Tango | addgene partial sequence | sequence record 120321 | Tet-R 5'-GGCGAGTTTACGGGTTGTTA-3'
GCTCTAATGCGCTGTTAATCACTTTACTTTTATCTAATCTTAGCTGGAAGTACAGGTTCTCACCGGTCGA
TGAAGTGTCCTTGGCCAGGGAGGAGCTGGCGGTGGTGCAGGACTCATCTTGGGGACCCAGGCTGGGTGGG
GTGCGTCCACCGGTATCGATCCAATACCTACTGCAGAATATCATTTTCTTAAAAGCATCTCTCAGTTCGG
GGCTTCGAAAAGCGTATATAAATGGATCTATCACTGCGTTACACATGATAAGCATTCCATTCACCTGGAA
CAGTGACATATAACAAGCACAGTATGGATTTGACGGACAGAAGGTCATCAACAGCACGTGGAGCACAAAG
GGAGCCCAGCAAAAGATGAAGACACCCAGCAGAATGGTAAGGGTGATGGCTCCCTTCATGTTAGCTCGGG
GCAACGTGGATATCTTCCTGGTATGGGACCGGGCGAGCAGGAACATGTGTACGTACAGACAGAGAATGAA
GACCAGCATCAGAGGGAACAGGGATGTGAACGTAATAACCGTTGGGACGTGGTGACTGAAGATGACCATG
GTGATTCCAGTGCCGGTACAAAAAGTCCAAATGACCGTGAGTACCACAACTGTCCGTCTCATAGTCACGA
TGGAGTGATAGCGAAGGGCGTGGAAGATTGTAATGTAGCGGTCGGCGGCAATAACGCTCAGGCTGAAAAT
TGAGCCCAGCAAGGACAGGACAAACAGGGAGTCTATGATATCATCGGCGGTGGTTTCGAAAGATCCGCGA
GGTTTGAGGTAACCCATGTTCCGCAAAATTATAAGGATGTTCTCCAGGATCTTATAGAGGCTCCCCAGCA
TATCGCTAATGGCCAGGGAGCAAATAAAAAAGTACATTGGAGCCTGCAGGTTCTTATTCTTAAAGACCGC
CAGCAAAACGATGAGGTTTTCCAGTACGCCCACTATGGATATGGTGAAGAATATCTCTTCAGGCAGAACT
ACCCTGGGAC
