[The description below was written by a language model from this plasmid's Addgene catalogue record.]
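Description:
MC2R-Tango is a mammalian expression plasmid from the PRESTO-Tango collection, a set of G protein-coupled receptor constructs built for parallel screening of receptor activation through a transcriptional readout. It is based on an "empty Tango" backbone of about 6.6 kb that was originally derived from pcDNA3.1(+). The plasmid is maintained at high copy in E. coli under ampicillin selection. It also carries a neomycin resistance marker, so transfected mammalian cells can be selected with G418.

The insert is the human MC2R coding sequence (melanocortin 2 receptor, also known as the ACTH receptor), about 0.9 kb. It was cloned by restriction enzymes with NotI at the 5′ end and is expressed from the CMV promoter. The backbone supplies an N-terminal FLAG tag, which is commonly used for immunodetection of a tagged protein. The depositor comments show that a tTA (tetracycline transactivator) sequence lies downstream of the receptor, but the record does not itemise the other elements of the C-terminal Tango module. According to the stated purpose, transcriptional activation follows arrestin translocation to the activated receptor, so ligand-induced arrestin recruitment is converted into reporter gene output rather than being measured through G protein signalling. The reporter and any arrestin-linked components are not part of this record and are presumably supplied separately.

The depositor cautions that most PRESTO-Tango vectors have an XbaI site rather than XhoI downstream of tTA, so the identity of the 3′ cloning site should be confirmed by sequencing. The construct was generated under an NIH programme that develops tools for understudied druggable protein families. No feature table was provided, so element positions cannot be described.
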