Addgene plasmid #66428: MC2R-Tango
Purpose: Expression of G protein-coupled receptors for PRESTO-Tango: parallel receptorome expression and screening via transcriptional output, with transcriptional activation following arrestin translocation
Depositing lab: Bryan Roth. Depositing organization: University of North Carolina at Chapel Hill. Publication: PRESTO-Tango as an open-source resource for interrogation of the druggable human GPCRome. Kroeze WK, Sassano MF, Huang XP, Lansu K, McCorvy JD, Giguere PM, Sciaky N, Roth BL. Nat Struct Mol Biol. 2015 May;22(5):362-9. doi: 10.1038/nsmb.3014. Epub 2015 Apr 20. PubMed 25895059.
Backbone
  Vector backbone: empty Tango
  Backbone size w/o insert (bp): 6632
  Vector type: Mammalian Expression
  Selectable markers: Neomycin (select with G418)
Growth in bacteria
  Bacterial resistance: Ampicillin, 100 μg/mL
  Growth temperature: 37°C
  Growth strain: DH5alpha
  Copy number: High Copy
Gene/Insert
  Gene/Insert name: MC2R
  Species: H. sapiens (human)
  Insert size (bp): 891
  Entrez Gene: MC2R (a.k.a. ACTHR)
  Promoter: CMV
  Tag / fusion protein: FLAG (N terminal on backbone)
  Cloning method: Restriction Enzyme; 5′ cloning site NotI (not destroyed); 3′ cloning site XhoI (unknown if destroyed)
  Sequencing primers: 5′ CMV-F; 3′ Tet-R
Terms and licenses: Academic/Nonprofit Terms; Industry Terms: Not Available to Industry
Depositor comments: Please note: Most of the PRESTO-Tango vectors do not contain the XhoI cut site downstream of the tTA sequence and instead carry an XbaI site. If you need to perform an XhoI digest we recommend sequencing with a forward primer at the C-terminus of tTA to determine which of the two sites is present. Suggested primer: 5-gagctccacttagacggcgagg-3. Original backbone was pcDNA3.1(+). These plasmids were generated as part of the Illuminating the Druggable Genome (IDG) program sponsored by the NIH Common Fund. The goal of this program is to identify, gather, and distribute information and resources for proteins that currently are not well-studied yet belong to commonly drug-targeted protein families: protein kinases, non-olfactory G-protein coupled receptors (GPCRs), and ion channels. The IDG program is designed to develop fundamental research tools for understudied proteins, elucidate their function, and disseminate the IDG-related resources and data to the greater scientific community.
How to cite: MC2R-Tango was a gift from Bryan Roth (Addgene plasmid # 66428 ; http://n2t.net/addgene:66428 ; RRID:Addgene_66428)
